Addgene plasmid #8963: Rc/CMV cyclin E
Depositing lab: Bob Weinberg. Publication: Regulation of retinoblastoma protein functions by ectopic expression of human cyclins. Hinds PW, Mittnacht S, Dulic V, Arnold A, Reed SI, Weinberg RA. Cell. 1992 Sep 18. 70(6):993-1006. 10.1016/0092-8674(92)90249-C PubMed 1388095.
Backbone
  Vector backbone: pRc/CMV
  Backbone size w/o insert (bp): 5542
  Vector type: Mammalian Expression
  Selectable markers: Neomycin (select with G418)
Growth in bacteria
  Bacterial resistance: Ampicillin, 100 μg/mL
  Growth temperature: 37°C
  Growth strain: DH5alpha
  Copy number: High Copy
Gene/Insert
  Gene/Insert name: cyclin E
  Species: H. sapiens (human)
  Insert size (bp): 2500
  GenBank ID: NM_001322262.1
  Entrez Gene: CCNE1 (a.k.a. CCNE, pCCNE1)
  Promoter: CMV
  Tag / fusion protein: GPI linker (C terminal on insert)
  Cloning method: Restriction Enzyme; 5′ cloning site BstXI (destroyed during cloning); 3′ cloning site BstXI (destroyed during cloning)
  Sequencing primers: 5′ CMV-F; 3′ BGH-rev
Terms and licenses: Academic/Nonprofit Terms; Industry Terms: Not Available to Industry
Depositor comments: See author's map. Please note BstXI was used to clone in insert (blunt ligation). There are also 2 EcoRI sites flanking the insert.
How to cite: Rc/CMV cyclin E was a gift from Bob Weinberg (Addgene plasmid # 8963 ; http://n2t.net/addgene:8963 ; RRID:Addgene_8963)
