[The description below was written by a language model from this plasmid's Addgene catalogue record and pLannotate feature annotations shown in this document.]
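Description:
Rc/CMV cyclin E is a mammalian expression plasmid built on the pRc/CMV backbone that carries a human cyclin E (CCNE1) cDNA under the control of the human cytomegalovirus immediate-early enhancer and promoter. It is propagated in E. coli as a high-copy plasmid through a ColE1/pUC-type origin with ampicillin selection (β-lactamase). An f1 origin is also present, which in principle allows single-stranded DNA rescue. For mammalian cells, a separate SV40 early promoter drives the neomycin phosphotransferase gene, terminated by an SV40 polyadenylation signal, so stable transfectants can be selected with G418.

The insert, listed as about 2.5 kb, was blunt-ligated into the BstXI sites of the polylinker, destroying those sites, and the depositor notes that EcoRI sites flank it. In the sequenced record of roughly 7.9 kb, the annotated CCNE1 open reading frame occupies about 1.2 kb just downstream of the CMV promoter and a T7 promoter. It is followed by additional cDNA sequence before the bovine growth hormone polyadenylation signal, with an SP6 promoter facing inward from the 3′ side. The T7 and SP6 promoters permit in vitro transcription across the insert.

The catalogue lists a C-terminal "GPI linker" tag. The feature table, however, shows only a reverse-strand fragment resembling PIGG, a GPI-anchor biosynthesis gene, several hundred bases downstream of the cyclin E coding region. That fragment is therefore not annotated as an in-frame fusion, and the nature of the tag entry is unclear from the record. The short HIV-1 LTR, ble and lac-region hits appear to be backbone remnants or partial matches.

The associated publication concerns ectopic expression of human cyclins and regulation of retinoblastoma protein function, consistent with use for overexpressing cyclin E in cultured mammalian cells.
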