Features (pLannotate 1.2.2; 23 found; start..end, strand, type, name):
    182..770     -  rep_origin     ori: high-copy-number ColE1/pMB1/pBR322/pUC origin of replication
    941..1801    -  CDS            AmpR: β-lactamase; bla; confers resistance to ampicillin, carbenicillin, and related antibiotics
   1802..1906    -  promoter       AmpR promoter: bla
   1965..2017    -  misc_feature   bom (fragment): basis of mobility region from pBR322
   2172..2551    +  enhancer       CMV enhancer: human cytomegalovirus immediate early enhancer
   2552..2755    +  promoter       CMV promoter: human cytomegalovirus (CMV) immediate early promoter
   2751..2784    +  LTR            5' LTR (truncated) (fragment): truncated 5' long terminal repeat (LTR) from HIV-1
   2800..2818    +  promoter       T7 promoter: promoter for bacteriophage T7 RNA polymerase
   2873..4081    +  CDS            CCNE1: CCNE1_HUMAN - Also known as CCNE. Experimental evidence at protein level: Swiss-Prot protein existence level 1. Essential for the control of the cell cycle at the G1/S (start) transition. From Homo sapiens (Human).
   4666..5244    -  CDS            PIGG (fragment): PIGG_HUMAN - Also known as GPI7. Experimental evidence at protein level: Swiss-Prot protein existence level 1. Ethanolamine phosphate transferase involved in glycosylphosphatidylinositol-anchor biosynthesis. Transfers ethanolamine phosphate to the GPI second mannose. From Homo sapiens (Human).
   5289..5307    -  promoter       SP6 promoter: promoter for bacteriophage SP6 RNA polymerase
   5333..5557    +  polyA_signal   bGH poly(A) signal: bovine growth hormone polyadenylation signal
   5561..5582    +  promoter       SV40 promoter (fragment): SV40 enhancer and early promoter
   5603..6031    +  rep_origin     f1 ori (sequence partly withheld): f1 bacteriophage origin of replication; arrow indicates direction of (+) strand synthesis
   6117..6135    -  misc_feature   MCS (fragment): pUC18/19 multiple cloning site
   6144..6473    +  promoter       SV40 promoter: SV40 enhancer and early promoter
   6540..7331    +  CDS            neo: KKA2_KLEPN - Also known as kan, nptII. Experimental evidence at protein level: Swiss-Prot protein existence level 1. Resistance to kanamycin, neomycin, paromomycin, ribostamycin, butirosin and gentamicin B. From Klebsiella pneumoniae.
   7355..7513    +  CDS            ble (fragment): BLE_KLEPN - Experimental evidence at protein level: Swiss-Prot protein existence level 1. Binding protein with a strong affinity to the bleomycin family of antibiotics. Binds to CL990; an antimitotic-antibiotic compound. From Klebsiella pneumoniae.
   7508..7642    +  polyA_signal   SV40 poly(A) signal: SV40 polyadenylation signal
   7697..7713    -  protein_bind   lac operator: The lac repressor binds to the lac operator to inhibit transcription in E. coli. This inhibition can be relieved by adding lactose or isopropyl-β-D-thiogalactopyranoside (IPTG). lac repressor encoded by lacI
   7721..7751    -  promoter       lac promoter: promoter for the E. coli lac operon
   7766..7787    -  protein_bind   CAP binding site: CAP binding activates transcription in the presence of cAMP. E. coli catabolite activator protein
   7800..7892    -  CDS            lacI (fragment): lac repressor; lacI; The lac repressor binds to the lac operator to inhibit transcription in E. coli. This inhibition can be relieved by adding lactose or isopropyl-β-D-thiogalactopyranoside (IPTG).
>Addgene plasmid #8963 | Rc/CMV cyclin E | addgene full sequence | sequence record 156475 | Addgene NGS results
CTTCCGCTTCCTCGCTCACTGACTCGCTGCGCTCGGTCGTTCGGCTGCGGCGAGCGGTATCAGCTCACTC
AAAGGCGGTAATACGGTTATCCACAGAATCAGGGGATAACGCAGGAAAGAACATGTGAGCAAAAGGCCAG
CAAAAGGCCAGGAACCGTAAAAAGGCCGCGTTGCTGGCGTTTTTCCATAGGCTCCGCCCCCCTGACGAGC
ATCACAAAAATCGACGCTCAAGTCAGAGGTGGCGAAACCCGACAGGACTATAAAGATACCAGGCGTTTCC
CCCTGGAAGCTCCCTCGTGCGCTCTCCTGTTCCGACCCTGCCGCTTACCGGATACCTGTCCGCCTTTCTC
CCTTCGGGAAGCGTGGCGCTTTCTCATAGCTCACGCTGTAGGTATCTCAGTTCGGTGTAGGTCGTTCGCT
CCAAGCTGGGCTGTGTGCACGAACCCCCCGTTCAGCCCGACCGCTGCGCCTTATCCGGTAACTATCGTCT
TGAGTCCAACCCGGTAAGACACGACTTATCGCCACTGGCAGCAGCCACTGGTAACAGGATTAGCAGAGCG
AGGTATGTAGGCGGTGCTACAGAGTTCTTGAAGTGGTGGCCTAACTACGGCTACACTAGAAGAACAGTAT
TTGGTATCTGCGCTCTGCTGAAGCCAGTTACCTTCGGAAAAAGAGTTGGTAGCTCTTGATCCGGCAAACA
AACCACCGCTGGTAGCGGTGGTTTTTTTGTTTGCAAGCAGCAGATTACGCGCAGAAAAAAAGGATCTCAA
GAAGATCCTTTGATCTTTTCTACGGGGTCTGACGCTCAGTGGAACGAAAACTCACGTTAAGGGATTTTGG
TCATGAGATTATCAAAAAGGATCTTCACCTAGATCCTTTTAAATTAAAAATGAAGTTTTAAATCAATCTA
AAGTATATATGAGTAAACTTGGTCTGACAGTTACCAATGCTTAATCAGTGAGGCACCTATCTCAGCGATC
TGTCTATTTCGTTCATCCATAGTTGCCTGACTCCCCGTCGTGTAGATAACTACGATACGGGAGGGCTTAC
CATCTGGCCCCAGTGCTGCAATGATACCGCGAGACCCACGCTCACCGGCTCCAGATTTATCAGCAATAAA
CCAGCCAGCCGGAAGGGCCGAGCGCAGAAGTGGTCCTGCAACTTTATCCGCCTCCATCCAGTCTATTAAT
TGTTGCCGGGAAGCTAGAGTAAGTAGTTCGCCAGTTAATAGTTTGCGCAACGTTGTTGCCATTGCTACAG
GCATCGTGGTGTCACGCTCGTCGTTTGGTATGGCTTCATTCAGCTCCGGTTCCCAACGATCAAGGCGAGT
TACATGATCCCCCATGTTGTGCAAAAAAGCGGTTAGCTCCTTCGGTCCTCCGATCGTTGTCAGAAGTAAG
TTGGCCGCAGTGTTATCACTCATGGTTATGGCAGCACTGCATAATTCTCTTACTGTCATGCCATCCGTAA
GATGCTTTTCTGTGACTGGTGAGTACTCAACCAAGTCATTCTGAGAATAGTGTATGCGGCGACCGAGTTG
CTCTTGCCCGGCGTCAATACGGGATAATACCGCGCCACATAGCAGAACTTTAAAAGTGCTCATCATTGGA
AAACGTTCTTCGGGGCGAAAACTCTCAAGGATCTTACCGCTGTTGAGATCCAGTTCGATGTAACCCACTC
GTGCACCCAACTGATCTTCAGCATCTTTTACTTTCACCAGCGTTTCTGGGTGAGCAAAAACAGGAAGGCA
AAATGCCGCAAAAAAGGGAATAAGGGCGACACGGAAATGTTGAATACTCATACTCTTCCTTTTTCAATAT
TATTGAAGCATTTATCAGGGTTATTGTCTCATGAGCGGATACATATTTGAATGTATTTAGAAAAATAAAC
AAATAGGGGTTCCGCGCACATTTCCCCGAAAAGTGCCACCTGACGTCGACGGATCGGGAGATCTCCCGAT
CCCCTATGGTGCACTCTCAGTACAATCTGCTCTGATGCCGCATAGTTAAGCCAGTATCTGCTCCCTGCTT
GTGTGTTGGAGGTCGCTGAGTAGTGCGCGAGCAAAATTTAAGCTACAACAAGGCAAGGCTTGACCGACAA
TTGCATGAAGAATCTGCTTAGGGTTAGGCGTTTTGCGCTGCTTCGCGATGTACGGGCCAGATATACGCGT
TGACATTGATTATTGACTAGTTATTAATAGTAATCAATTACGGGGTCATTAGTTCATAGCCCATATATGG
AGTTCCGCGTTACATAACTTACGGTAAATGGCCCGCCTGGCTGACCGCCCAACGACCCCCGCCCATTGAC
GTCAATAATGACGTATGTTCCCATAGTAACGCCAATAGGGACTTTCCATTGACGTCAATGGGTGGAGTAT
TTACGGTAAACTGCCCACTTGGCAGTACATCAAGTGTATCATATGCCAAGTACGCCCCCTATTGACGTCA
ATGACGGTAAATGGCCCGCCTGGCATTATGCCCAGTACATGACCTTATGGGACTTTCCTACTTGGCAGTA
CATCTACGTATTAGTCATCGCTATTACCATGGTGATGCGGTTTTGGCAGTACATCAATGGGCGTGGATAG
CGGTTTGACTCACGGGGATTTCCAAGTCTCCACCCCATTGACGTCAATGGGAGTTTGTTTTGGCACCAAA
ATCAACGGGACTTTCCAAAATGTCGTAACAACTCCGCCCCATTGACGCAAATGGGCGGTAGGCGTGTACG
GTGGGAGGTCTATATAAGCAGAGCTCTCTGGCTAACTAGAGAACCCACTGCTTACTGGCTTATCGAAATT
AATACGACTCACTATAGGGAGACCCAAGCTTGGTACCGAGCTCGGATCCACTAGTAACGGCCGCCAGAAT
TCCGGGATGCGAAGGAGCGGGACACCATGAAGGAGGACGGCGGCGCGGAGTTCTCGGCTCGCTCCAGGAA
GAGGAAGGCAAACGTGACCGTTTTTTTGCAGGATCCAGATGAAGAAATGGCCAAAATCGACAGGACGGCG
AGGGACCAGTGTGGGAGCCAGCCTTGGGACAATAATGCAGTCTGTGCAGACCCCTGCTCCCTGATCCCCA
CACCTGACAAAGAAGATGATGACCGGGTTTACCCAAACTCAACGTGCAAGCCTCGGATTATTGCACCATC
CAGAGGCTCCCCGCTGCCTGTACTGAGCTGGGCAAATAGAGAGGAAGTCTGGAAAATCATGTTAAACAAG
GAAAAGACATACTTAAGGGATCAGCACTTTCTTGAGCAACACCCTCTTCTGCAGCCAAAAATGCGAGCAA
TTCTTCTGGATTGGTTAATGGAGGTGTGTGAAGTCTATAAACTTCACAGGGAGACCTTTTACTTGGCACA
AGATTTCTTTGACCGGTATATGGCGACACAAGAAAATGTTGTAAAAACTCTTTTACAGCTTATTGGGATT
TCATCTTTATTTATTGCAGCCAAACTTGAGGAAATCTATCCTCCAAAGTTGCACCAGTTTGCGTATGTGA
CAGATGGAGCTTGTTCAGGAGATGAAATTCTCACCATGGAATTAATGATTATGAAGGCCCTTAAGTGGCG
TTTAAGTCCCCTGACTATTGTGTCCTGGCTGAATGTATACATGCAGGTTGCATATCTAAATGACTTACAT
GAAGTGCTACTGCCGCAGTATCCCCAGCAAATCTTTATACAGATTGCAGAGCTGTTGGATCTCTGTGTCC
TGGATGTTGACTGCCTTGAATTTCCTTATGGTATACTTGCTGCTTCGGCCTTGTATCATTTCTCGTCATC
TGAATTGATGCAAAAGGTTTCAGGGTATCAGTGGTGCGACATAGAGAACTGTGTCAAGTGGATGGTTCCA
TTTGCCATGGTTATAAGGGAGACGGGGAGCTCAAAACTGAAGCACTTCAGGGGCGTCGCTGATGAAGATG
CACACAACATACAGACCCACAGAGACAGCTTGGATTTGCTGGACAAAGCCCGAGCAAAGAAAGCCATGTT
GTCTGAACAAAATAGGGCTTCTCCTCTCCCCAGTGGGCTCCTCACCCCGCCACAGAGCGGTAAGAAGCAG
AGCAGCGGGCCGGAAATGGCGTGACCACCCCATCCTTCTCCACCAAAGACAGTTGCGCGCCTGCTCCACG
TTCTCTTCTGTCTGTTGCAGCGGAGGCGTGCGTTTGCTTTTACAGATATCTGAATGGAAGAGTGTTTCTT
CCACAACAGAAGTATTTCTGTGGATGGCATCAAACAGGGCAAAGTGTTTTTTATTGAATGCTTATAGGTT
TTTTTTAAATAAGTGGGTCAAGTACACCAGCCACCTCCAGACACCAGTGCGTGCTCCCGATGCTGCTATG
GAAGGTGCTACTTGACCTAAGGGACTCCCACAACAACAAAAGCTTGAAGCTGTGGAGGGCCACGGTGGCG
TGGCTCTCCTCGCAGGTGTTCTGGGCTCCGTTGTACCAAGTGGAGCAGGTGGTTGCGGGCAAGCGTTGTG
CAGAGCCCATAGCCAGCTGGGCAGGGGGCTGCCCTCTCCACATTATCAGTTGACAGTGTACAATGCCTTT
GATGAACTGTTTTGTAAGTGCTGCTATATCTATCCATTTTTTAATAAAGATAATACTGTTTTTGAAAAAA
AAAAAAAAAAAAAAAAAAAAAAAAAAAAAAAAAAAAAAAAAAAAAAGGAAGATTATGTGGTCTAAAGAGC
AAGGCTGCCAGAAGAACTAATCCACTATATATCTCCCATAAACCTACAGTCTTGAGTTTGAAGTCTGCAG
CAATGACTTGAGATTTAAGTAAGTCTTTGGTGCCCGTGAACAGAATGCCAAGGACAAAGACATAAACAAA
ACGAGCTTCAATAATACCCTTGGAAATGTCCTTGCTGTCCGGCCGCCACGGGAACCGGACACTCCCGATG
GCCGCCCGGTAGCAGTAGACGCCCAGCAGCCCCAGCGCCAGGGCAGCCTTGGACACAGGGGAGCACCCCC
TCTGCACCAGCACAAAAACTACGAGGAGGGAGAGGGCAGCCAGGACAGAGAGCTCGGCTTTGTGGTCAGA
GCTGGTGAGCCAGTGGCCGAGGTCAGGCCGGTGAGCCCACTGCACACCTGTCTGGTTTAGGGAGCGCAGC
AGCCGGCAGCAGGCCAGTATTAGCCACGGACTGGCCAGCACCATCCACTTCTCGCGGCCTCTGAGCACTT
CGGAGGTAGAGGGGCTTCCGTGGCCTTTGTCTCGCTCCAGGACATCACAGCCAGGCCCGTCCTGCGGAAT
TCTGGCGGCCGCTCGAGCATGCATCTAGAGGGCCCTATTCTATAGTGTCACCTAAATGCTAGAGCTCGCT
GATCAGCCTCGACTGTGCCTTCTAGTTGCCAGCCATCTGTTGTTTGCCCCTCCCCCGTGCCTTCCTTGAC
CCTGGAAGGTGCCACTCCCACTGTCCTTTCCTAATAAAATGAGGAAATTGCATCGCATTGTCTGAGTAGG
TGTCATTCTATTCTGGGGGGTGGGGTGGGGCAGGACAGCAAGGGGGAGGATTGGGAAGACAATAGCAGGC
ATGCTGGGGATGCGGTGGGCTCTATGGCTTCTGAGGCGGAAAGAACCAGCTGGGGCTCGAGGGGGGATCC
CC
[124 nt withheld, positions 5603-5726]
C
[91 nt withheld, positions 5728-5818]
A
[49 nt withheld, positions 5820-5868]
CCTTTGACGTTGGAGTCCACGTTCTTT
[37 nt withheld, positions 5896-5932]
ACCCTATCTCGGTCTATTCTTTTGATTTATAAGGGATTTTGCCGATTTCGGCCTATTGGTTAAAAAATGA
GCTGATTTAACAAAAATTTAACGCGAATTTTAACAAAATATTAACGCTTACAATTTAAATATTTGCTTAT
ACAATCT
[37 nt withheld, positions 6080-6116]
GGGTACCGAGCTCGAATTCTGTGGAATGTGTGTCAGTTAGGGTGTGGAAAGTCCCCAGGCTCCCCAGCAG
GCAGAAGTATGCAAAGCATGCATCTCAATTAGTCAGCAACCAGGTGTGGAAAGTCCCCAGGCTCCCCAGC
AGGCAGAAGTATGCAAAGCATGCATCTCAATTAGTCAGCAACCATAGTCCCGCCCCTAACTCCGCCCATC
CCGCCCCTAACTCCGCCCAGTTCCGCCCATTCTCCGCCCCATGGCTGACTAATTTTTTTTATTTATGCAG
AGGCCGAGGCCGCCTCGGCCTCTGAGCTATTCCAGAAGTAGTGAGGAGGCTTTTTTGGAGGCCTAGGCTT
TTGCAAAAAGCTCCCGGGAGCTTGGATATCCATTTTCGGATCTGATCAAGAGACAGGATGAGGATCGTTT
CGCATGATTGAACAAGATGGATTGCACGCAGGTTCTCCGGCCGCTTGGGTGGAGAGGCTATTCGGCTATG
ACTGGGCACAACAGACAATCGGCTGCTCTGATGCCGCCGTGTTCCGGCTGTCAGCGCAGGGGCGCCCGGT
TCTTTTTGTCAAGACCGACCTGTCCGGTGCCCTGAATGAACTGCAGGACGAGGCAGCGCGGCTATCGTGG
CTGGCCACGACGGGCGTTCCTTGCGCAGCTGTGCTCGACGTTGTCACTGAAGCGGGAAGGGACTGGCTGC
TATTGGGCGAAGTGCCGGGGCAGGATCTCCTGTCATCTCACCTTGCTCCTGCCGAGAAAGTATCCATCAT
GGCTGATGCAATGCGGCGGCTGCATACGCTTGATCCGGCTACCTGCCCATTCGACCACCAAGCGAAACAT
CGCATCGAGCGAGCACGTACTCGGATGGAAGCCGGTCTTGTCGATCAGGATGATCTGGACGAAGAGCATC
AGGGGCTCGCGCCAGCCGAACTGTTCGCCAGGCTCAAGGCGCGCATGCCCGACGGCGAGGATCTCGTCGT
GACCCATGGCGATGCCTGCTTGCCGAATATCATGGTGGAAAATGGCCGCTTTTCTGGATTCATCGACTGT
GGCCGGCTGGGTGTGGCGGACCGCTATCAGGACATAGCGTTGGCTACCCGTGATATTGCTGAAGAGCTTG
GCGGCGAATGGGCTGACCGCTTCCTCGTGCTTTACGGTATCGCCGCTCCCGATTCGCAGCGCATCGCCTT
CTATCGCCTTCTTGACGAGTTCTTCTGAGCGGGACTCTGGGGTTCGAAATGACCGACCAAGCGACGCCCA
ACCTGCCATCACGAGATTTCGATTCCACCGCCGCCTTCTATGAAAGGTTGGGCTTCGGAATCGTTTTCCG
GGACGCCGGCTGGATGATCCTCCAGCGCGGGGATCTCATGCTGGAGTTCTTCGCCCACCCCAACTTGTTT
ATTGCAGCTTATAATGGTTACAAATAAAGCAATAGCATCACAAATTTCACAAATAAAGCATTTTTTTCAC
TGCATTCTAGTTGTGGTTTGTCCAAACTCATCAATGTATCTTATCATGTCTGGATCCGTCGACCTCGAGA
GCTTGGCGTAATCATGGTCATAGCTGTTTCCTGTGTGAAATTGTTATCCGCTCACAATTCCACACAACAT
ACGAGCCGGAAGCATAAAGTGTAAAGCCTGGGGTGCCTAATGAGTGAGCTAACTCACATTAATTGCGTTG
CGCTCACTGCCCGCTTTCCAGTCGGGAAACCTGTCGTGCCAGCTGCATTAATGAATCGGCCAACGCGCGG
GGAGAGGCGGTTTGCGTATTGGGCGCT
