>Addgene plasmid #8963 | Rc/CMV cyclin E | addgene partial sequence | sequence record 66855 | CMV-F 5'-CGCAAATGGGCGGTAGGCGTG-3'
CTATATAAGCAGAGCTCTCTGGCTAACTAGAGAACCCACTGCTTACTGGCTTATCGAAATTAATACGACT
CACTATAGGGAGACCCAAGCTTGGTACCGAGCTCGGATCCACTAGTAACGGCCGCCAGAATTCCGGGATG
CGAAGGAGCGGGACACCATGAAGGAGGACGGCGGCGCGGAGTTCTCGGCTCGCTCCAGGAAGAGGAAGGC
AAACGTGACCGTTTTTTTGCAGGATCCAGATGAAGAAATGGCCAAAATCGACAGGACGGCGAGGGACCAG
TGTGGGAGCCAGCCTTGGGACAATAATGCAGTCTGTGCAGACCCCTGCTCCCTGATCCCCACACCTGACA
AAGAAGATGATGACCGGGTTTACCCAAACTCAACGTGCAAGCCTCGGATTATTGCACCATCCAGAGGCTC
CCCGCTGCCTGTACTGAGCTGGGCAAATAGAGAGGAAGTCTGGAAAATCATGTTAAACAAGGAAAAGACA
TACTTAAGGGATCAGCACTTTCTTGAGCAACACCCTCTTCTGCAGCCAAAAATGCGAGCAATTCTTCTGG
ATTGGTTAATGGAGGTGTGTGAAGTCTATAAACTTCACAGGGAGACCTTTTACTTGGCACAAGATTTCTT
TGACCGGTATATGGCGACACAAGAAAATGTTGTAAAAACTCTTTTACAGCTTATTGGGATTTCATCTTTA
TTTATTGCAGCCAAACTTGAGGAAATCTATCCTCCAAAGTTGCACCAGTTTGCGTATGTGACAGATGGAG
CTTGTTCAGGAGATGAAATTCTCACCATGGAATTAATGATTATGAAGGCCCTTAAGTGGCGTTTAAGTCC
CCTGACTATTGTGTCCTGGCTGAATGTATACATGCAGGTTGCATATCTAAATGACTTACATGAAGTGCTA
CTGCCGCAGTATCCCCAGCAAATCTTTATACAGATTGCAGAGCTGTTGGATCTCTGTGTCCTGG
