>Addgene plasmid #8963 | Rc/CMV cyclin E | addgene partial sequence | sequence record 72754 | BGH-rev 5'-TAGAAGGCACAGTCGAGG-3'
GCATTTAGGTGACACTATAGAATAGGGCCCTCTAGATGCATGCTCGAGCGGCCGCCAGAATTCCGCAGGA
CGGGCCTGGCTGTGATGTCCTGGAGCGAGACAAAGGCCACGGAAGCCCCTCTACCTCCGAAGTGCTCAGA
GGCCGCGAGAAGTGGATGGTGCTGGCCAGTCCGTGGCTAATACTGGCCTGCTGCCGGCTGCTGCGCTCCC
TAAACCAGACAGGTGTGCAGTGGGCTCACCGGCCTGACCTCGGCCACTGGCTCACCAGCTCTGACCACAA
AGCCGAGCTCTCTGTCCTGGCTGCCCTCTCCCTCCTCGTAGTTTTTGTGCTGGTGCAGAGGGGGTGCTCC
CCTGTGTCCAAGGCTGCCCTGGCGCTGGGGCTGCTGGGCGTCTACTGCTACCGGGCGGCCATCGGGAGTG
TCCGGTTCCCGTGGCGGCCGGACAGCAAGGACATTTCCAAGGGTATTATTGAAGCTCGTTTTGTTTATGT
CTTTGTCCTTGGCATTCTGTTCACGGGCACCAAAGACTTACTTAAATCTCAAGTCATTGCTGCAGACTTC
AAACTCAAGACTGTAGGTTTATGGGAGATATATAGTGGATTAGTTCTTCTGGCAGCCTTGCTCTTTAGAC
CACATAATCTTCCTTTTTTTTTTTTTTTTTTTTTTTTTTTTTTTTTTTTTTTTTTTTTTTTTTTTTTTTC
AAAAACAGT
